>Addgene plasmid #83354 | pMXs-3XFLAG-EGFP-OMP25 | addgene full sequence | sequence record 455037 | Addgene NGS Result
GGCCAGACTGTTACCACTCCCTTAAGTTTGACCTTAGGTCACTGGAAAGATGTCGAGCGGATCGCTCACA
ACCAGTCGGTAGATGTCAAGAAGAGACGTTGGGTTACCTTCTGCTCTGCAGAATGGCCAACCTTTAACGT
CGGATGGCCGCGAGACGGCACCTTTAACCGAGACCTCATCACCCAGGTTAAGATCAAGGTCTTTTCACCT
GGCCCGCATGGACACCCAGACCAGGTCCCCTACATCGTGACCTGGGAAGCCTTGGCTTTTGACCCCCCTC
CCTGGGTCAAGCCCTTTGTACACCCTAAGCCTCCGCCTCCTCTTCCTCCATCCGCCCCGTCTCTCCCCCT
TGAACCTCCTCGTTCGACCCCGCCTCGATCCTCCCTTTATCCAGCCCTCACTCCTTCTCTAGGCGCCCCC
ATATGGCCATATGAGATCTTATATGGGGCACCCCCGCCCCTTGTAAACTTCCCTGACCCTGACATGACAA
GAGTTACTAACAGCCCCTCTCTCCAAGCTCACTTACAGGCTCTCTACTTAGTCCAGCACGAAGTCTGGAG
ACCTCTGGCGGCAGCCTACCAAGAACAACTGGACCGACCGGTGGTACCTCACCCTTACCGAGTCGGCGAC
ACAGTGTGGGTCCGCCGACACCAGACTAAGAACCTAGAACCTCGCTGGAAAGGACCTTACACAGTCCTGC
TGACCACCCCCACCGCCCTCAAAGTAGACGGCATCGCAGCTTGGATACACGCCGCCCACGTGAAGGCTGC
CGACCCCGGGGGTGGACCATCCTCTAGACTGCCGGATCTAGCTAGTTAATTAAGGATCCCAGTGTGGTGG
TACGGGAATTCCTGCAGGCCTCGAGGCCACCATGGACTACAAAGACCATGACGGTGATTATAAAGATCAT
GACATTGATTACAAGGATGACGATGACAAGGTGAGCAAGGGCGAGGAGCTGTTCACCGGGGTGGTGCCCA
TCCTGGTCGAGCTGGACGGCGACGTAAACGGCCACAAGTTCAGCGTGTCCGGCGAGGGCGAGGGCGATGC
CACCTACGGCAAGCTGACCCTGAAGTTCATCTGCACCACCGGCAAGCTGCCCGTGCCCTGGCCCACCCTC
GTGACCACCCTGACCTACGGCGTGCAGTGCTTCAGCCGCTACCCCGACCACATGAAGCAGCACGACTTCT
TCAAGTCCGCCATGCCCGAAGGCTACGTCCAGGAGCGCACCATCTTCTTCAAGGACGACGGCAACTACAA
GACCCGCGCCGAGGTGAAGTTCGAGGGCGACACCCTGGTGAACCGCATCGAGCTGAAGGGCATCGACTTC
AAGGAGGACGGCAACATCCTGGGGCACAAGCTGGAGTACAACTACAACAGCCACAACGTCTATATCATGG
CCGACAAGCAGAAGAACGGCATCAAGGTGAACTTCAAGATCCGCCACAACATCGAGGACGGCAGCGTGCA
GCTCGCCGACCACTACCAGCAGAACACCCCCATCGGCGACGGCCCCGTGCTGCTGCCCGACAACCACTAC
CTGAGCACCCAGTCCGCCCTGAGCAAAGACCCCAACGAGAAGCGCGATCACATGGTCCTGCTGGAGTTCG
TGACCGCCGCCGGGATCACTCTCGGCATGGACGAGCTGTACAAGCCGCGGCATCGAGGCGACGGAGAGCC
TAGTGGAGTTCCTGTAGCTGTGGTGCTGCTGCCAGTGTTTGCCCTTACCCTGGTAGCAGTTTGGGCCTTC
GTGAGATACCGAAAGCAGCTCTGAGCGGCCGCTACGTAAATTCCGCCCCCCCCCCCCCTCTCCCTCCCCC
CCCCCTAACGTTACTGGCCGAAGCCGCTTGGAATAAGGCCGGTGTGCGTTTGTCTATATGTTATTTTCCA
CCATATTGCCGTCTTTTGGCAATGTGAGGGCCCGGAAACCTGGCCCTGTCTTCTTGACGAGCATTCCTAG
GGGTCTTTCCCCTCTCGCCAAAGGAATGCAAGGTCTGTTGAATGTCGTGAAGGAAGCAGTTCCTCTGGAA
GCTTCTTGAAGACAAACAACGTCTGTAGCGACCCTTTGCAGGCAGCGGAACCCCCCACCTGGCGACAGGT
GCCTCTGCGGCCAAAAGCCACGTGTATAAGATACACCTGCAAAGGCGGCACAACCCCAGTGCCACGTTGT
GAGTTGGATAGTTGTGGAAAGAGTCAAATGGCTCTCCTCAAGCGTATTCAACAAGGGGCTGAAGGATGCC
CAGAAGGTACCCCATTGTATGGGATCTGATCTGGGGCCTCGGTGCACATGCTTTACATGTGTTTAGTCGA
GGTTAAAAAAACGTCTAGGCCCCCCGAACCACGGGGACGTGGTTTTCCTTTGAAAAACACGATGATAATA
TGGCCACAACCATGGTTCCTTTGTCTCAAGAAGAATCCACCCTCATTGAAAGAGCAACGGCTACAATCAA
CAGCATCCCCATCTCTGAAGACTACAGCGTCGCCAGCGCAGCTCTCTCTAGCGACGGCCGCATCTTCACT
GGTGTCAATGTATATCATTTTACTGGGGGACCTTGTGCAGAACTCGTGGTGCTGGGCACTGCTGCTGCTG
CGGCAGCTGGCAACCTGACTTGTATCGTCGCGATCGGAAATGAGAACAGGGGCATCTTGAGCCCCTGCGG
ACGGTGCCGACAGGTGCTTCTCGATCTGCATCCTGGGATCAAAGCCATAGTGAAGGACAGTGATGGACAG
CCGACGGCAGTTGGGATTCGTGAATTGCTGCCCTCTGGTTATGTGTGGGAGGGCTAAGTCGACGATAAAA
TAAAAGATTTTATTTAGTCTCCAGAAAAAGGGGGGAATGAAAGACCCCACCTGTAGGTTTGGCAAGCTAG
CTTAAGTAACGCCATTTTGCAAGGCATGGAAAAATACATAACTGAGAATAGAGAAGTTCAGATCAAGGTC
AGGAACAGATGGAACAGCTGAATATGGGCCAAACAGGATATCTGTGGTAAGCAGTTCCTGCCCCGGCTCA
GGGCCAAGAACAGATGGAACAGCTGAATATGGGCCAAACAGGATATCTGTGGTAAGCAGTTCCTGCCCCG
GCTCAGGGCCAAGAACAGATGGTCCCCAGATGCGGTCCAGCCCTCAGCAGTTTCTAGAGAACCATCAGAT
GTTTCCAGGGTGCCCCAAGGACCTGAAATGACCCTGTGCCTTATTTGAACTAACCAATCAGTTCGCTTCT
CGCTTCTGTTCGCGCGCTTCTGCTCCCCGAGCTCAATAAAAGAGCCCACAACCCCTCACTCGGGGCGCCA
GTCCTCCGATTGACTGAGTCGCCCGGGTACCCGTGTATCCAATAAACCCTCTTGCAGTTGCATCCGACTT
GTGGTCTCGCTGTTCCTTGGGAGGGTCTCCTCTGAGTGATTGACTACCCGTCAGCGGGGGTCTTTCACAT
GCAGCATGTATCAAAATTAATTTGGTTTTTTTTCTTAAGTATTTACATTAAATGGCCATAGTTGCATTAA
TGAATCGGCCAACGCGCGGGGAGAGGCGGTTTGCGTATTGGGCGCTCTTCCGCTTCCTCGCTCACTGACT
CGCTGCGCTCGGTCGTTCGGCTGCGGCGAGCGGTATCAGCTCACTCAAAGGCGGTAATACGGTTATCCAC
AGAATCAGGGGATAACGCAGGAAAGAACATGTGAGCAAAAGGCCAGCAAAAGGCCAGGAACCGTAAAAAG
GCCGCGTTGCTGGCGTTTTTCCATAGGCTCCGCCCCCCTGACGAGCATCACAAAAATCGACGCTCAAGTC
AGAGGTGGCGAAACCCGACAGGACTATAAAGATACCAGGCGTTTCCCCCTGGAAGCTCCCTCGTGCGCTC
TCCTGTTCCGACCCTGCCGCTTACCGGATACCTGTCCGCCTTTCTCCCTTCGGGAAGCGTGGCGCTTTCT
CATAGCTCACGCTGTAGGTATCTCAGTTCGGTGTAGGTCGTTCGCTCCAAGCTGGGCTGTGTGCACGAAC
CCCCCGTTCAGCCCGACCGCTGCGCCTTATCCGGTAACTATCGTCTTGAGTCCAACCCGGTAAGACACGA
CTTATCGCCACTGGCAGCAGCCACTGGTAACAGGATTAGCAGAGCGAGGTATGTAGGCGGTGCTACAGAG
TTCTTGAAGTGGTGGCCTAACTACGGCTACACTAGAAGAACAGTATTTGGTATCTGCGCTCTGCTGAAGC
CAGTTACCTTCGGAAAAAGAGTTGGTAGCTCTTGATCCGGCAAACAAACCACCGCTGGTAGCGGTGGTTT
TTTTGTTTGCAAGCAGCAGATTACGCGCAGAAAAAAAGGATCTCAAGAAGATCCTTTGATCTTTTCTACG
GGGTCTGACGCTCAGTGGAACGAAAACTCACGTTAAGGGATTTTGGTCATGAGATTATCAAAAAGGATCT
TCACCTAGATCCTTTTGCGGCCGGCCGCAAATCAATCTAAAGTATATATGAGTAAACTTGGTCTGACAGT
TACCAATGCTTAATCAGTGAGGCACCTATCTCAGCGATCTGTCTATTTCGTTCATCCATAGTTGCCTGAC
TCCCCGTCGTGTAGATAACTACGATACGGGAGGGCTTACCATCTGGCCCCAGTGCTGCAATGATACCGCG
AGACCCACGCTCACCGGCTCCAGATTTATCAGCAATAAACCAGCCAGCCGGAAGGGCCGAGCGCAGAAGT
GGTCCTGCAACTTTATCCGCCTCCATCCAGTCTATTAATTGTTGCCGGGAAGCTAGAGTAAGTAGTTCGC
CAGTTAATAGTTTGCGCAACGTTGTTGCCATTGCTACAGGCATCGTGGTGTCACGCTCGTCGTTTGGTAT
GGCTTCATTCAGCTCCGGTTCCCAACGATCAAGGCGAGTTACATGATCCCCCATGTTGTGCAAAAAAGCG
GTTAGCTCCTTCGGTCCTCCGATCGTTGTCAGAAGTAAGTTGGCCGCAGTGTTATCACTCATGGTTATGG
CAGCACTGCATAATTCTCTTACTGTCATGCCATCCGTAAGATGCTTTTCTGTGACTGGTGAGTACTCAAC
CAAGTCATTCTGAGAATAGTGTATGCGGCGACCGAGTTGCTCTTGCCCGGCGTCAATACGGGATAATACC
GCGCCACATAGCAGAACTTTAAAAGTGCTCATCATTGGAAAACGTTCTTCGGGGCGAAAACTCTCAAGGA
TCTTACCGCTGTTGAGATCCAGTTCGATGTAACCCACTCGTGCACCCAACTGATCTTCAGCATCTTTTAC
TTTCACCAGCGTTTCTGGGTGAGCAAAAACAGGAAGGCAAAATGCCGCAAAAAAGGGAATAAGGGCGACA
CGGAAATGTTGAATACTCATACTCTTCCTTTTTCAATATTATTGAAGCATTTATCAGGGTTATTGTCTCA
TGAGCGGATACATATTTGAATGTATTTAGAAAAATAAACAAATAGGGGTTCCGCGCACATTTCCCCGAAA
AGTGCCACCTGCATAATGAAAGACCCCACCTGTAGGTTTGGCAAGCTAGCTTAAGTAACGCCATTTTGCA
AGGCATGGAAAAATACATAACTGAGAATAGAAAAGTTCAGATCAAGGTCAGGAACAGATGGAACAGCTGA
ATATGGGCCAAACAGGATATCTGTGGTAAGCAGTTCCTGCCCCGGCTCAGGGCCAAGAACAGATGGAACA
GCTGAATATGGGCCAAACAGGATATCTGTGGTAAGCAGTTCCTGCCCCGGCTCAGGGCCAAGAACAGATG
GTCCCCAGATGCGGTCCAGCCCTCAGCAGTTTCTAGAGAACCATCAGATGTTTCCAGGGTGCCCCAAGGA
CCTGAAATGACCCTGTGCCTTATTTGAACTAACCAATCAGTTCGCTTCTCGCTTCTGTTCGCGCGCTTCT
GCTCCCCGAGCTCAATAAAAGAGCCCACAACCCCTCACTCGGCGCGCCAGTCCTCCGATTGACTGAGTCG
CCCGGGTACCCGTGTATCCAATAAACCCTCTTGCAGTTGCATCCGACTTGTGGTCTCGCTGTTCCTTGGG
AGGGTCTCCTCTGAGTGATTGACTACCCGTCAGCGGGGGTCTTTCATTTGGGGGCTCGTCCGGGATCGGG
AGACCCCTGCCCAGGGACCACCGACCCACCACCGGGAGGTAAGCTGGCCAGCAACTTATCTGTGTCTGTC
CGATTGTCTAGTGTCTATGACTGATTTTATGCGCCTGCGTCGGTACTAGTTAGCTAACTAGCTCTGTATC
TGGCGGACCCGTGGTGGAACTGACGAGTTCGGAACACCCGGCCGCAACCCTGGGAGACGTCCCAGGGACT
TCGGGGGCCGTTTTTGTGGCCCGACCTGAGTCCAAAAATCCCGATCGTTTTGGACTCTTTGGTGCACCCC
CCTAATAGGAGGGATATGTGGTTCTGGTAGGAGACGAGAACCTAAAACAGTTCCCGCCTCCGTCTGAATT
TTTGCTTTCGGTTTGGGACCGAAGCCGCGCCGCGCGTCTTGTCTGCTGCAGCATCGTTCTGTGTTGTCTC
TGTCTGACTGTGTTTCTGTATTTGTCTGAAAATTAG
Features (pLannotate 1.2.2; 16 found; start..end, strand, type, name):
      1..417     +  CDS            gag (truncated): truncated Moloney murine leukemia virus (MMLV) gag gene lacking the start codon
    427..801     +  misc_feature   pol region: Moloney murine leukemia virus (MMLV) pol region containing the splice acceptor site
    875..940     +  CDS            3xFLAG: three tandem FLAG® epitope tags, followed by an enterokinase cleavage site
    941..1654    +  CDS            EGFP: EGFP is a basic (constitutively fluorescent) green fluorescent protein published in 1996, derived from Aequorea victoria. It is reported to be a rapidly-maturing weak dimer with moderate acid sensitivity.
   1661..1771    +  CDS            Synj2bp (fragment): SYJ2B_RAT - Also known as Omp25. Experimental evidence at protein level: Swiss-Prot protein existence level 1. Regulates endocytosis of activin type 2 receptor kinases through the Ral/RALBP1-dependent pathway and may be involved in suppression of activin-induced signal transduction. From Rattus norvegicus (Rat).
   1916..2378    +  misc_feature   IRES: internal ribosome entry site (IRES) of the encephalomyocarditis virus (EMCV)
   2398..2787    +  CDS            BSD: blasticidin S deaminase; Aspergillus terreus BSD; confers resistance to blasticidin
   2836..2957    +  LTR            3' LTR (ΔU3) (fragment): self-inactivating 3' long terminal repeat (LTR) from Moloney murine leukemia virus
   2958..3427    +  LTR            LTR: long terminal repeat from Moloney murine leukemia virus
   3493..3545    -  CDS            lacI (fragment): lac repressor; lacI; The lac repressor binds to the lac operator to inhibit transcription in E. coli. This inhibition can be relieved by adding lactose or isopropyl-β-D-thiogalactopyranoside (IPTG).
   3728..4316    -  rep_origin     ori: high-copy-number ColE1/pMB1/pBR322/pUC origin of replication
   4480..5340    -  CDS            AmpR: β-lactamase; bla; confers resistance to ampicillin, carbenicillin, and related antibiotics
   5341..5445    -  promoter       AmpR promoter: bla
   5475..6068    +  LTR            LTR: long terminal repeat from Moloney murine leukemia virus
   6131..6330    +  misc_feature   MMLV Ψ: packaging signal of Moloney murine leukemia virus (MMLV)
   6382..6470    +  misc_feature   MESV Ψ (fragment): packaging signal of murine embryonic stem cell virus
