[The description below was written by a language model from this plasmid's Addgene catalogue record and pLannotate feature annotations shown in this document.]
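Description:
pMXs-3XFLAG-EGFP-OMP25 is a Moloney murine leukemia virus-based retroviral expression vector built on the pMXs IRES-blasticidin backbone, with the insert cloned into the multiple cloning site using XhoI and NotI. It is about 6.5–6.6 kb. In bacteria it is maintained through a high-copy ColE1/pUC-type origin and selected with ampicillin via the β-lactamase gene and its native promoter. The viral portion comprises a 5' MMLV LTR, the Ψ packaging signal extended into a truncated gag sequence lacking its start codon, a pol fragment carrying the splice acceptor, and a 3' LTR. When the plasmid is introduced into a packaging cell line that supplies gag, pol and env in trans, the LTR-flanked RNA is packaged into replication-incompetent particles that integrate stably into dividing mammalian target cells. No separate internal promoter is annotated, so expression appears to be driven by the 5' LTR.

The payload is a single fusion open reading frame: three tandem FLAG epitopes at the N-terminus, followed by EGFP, followed by a short C-terminal fragment of rat Synj2bp (OMP25). This fragment presumably corresponds to the tail-anchor region that targets the protein to the outer mitochondrial membrane, which would leave the FLAG and EGFP moieties facing the cytosol. Downstream, an EMCV IRES allows translation of blasticidin S deaminase from the same transcript, so blasticidin selection enriches for cells expressing the fusion. The stated purpose is to tag mitochondria with FLAG epitopes. EGFP allows the localisation to be checked by fluorescence, and the associated publication concerns quantification of mitochondrial matrix metabolites, a setting in which epitope-decorated mitochondria can be handled by immunocapture approaches.
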