Addgene plasmid #83354: pMXs-3XFLAG-EGFP-OMP25
Purpose: For tagging mitochondria with Sigma FLAG epitopes
Depositing lab: David Sabatini. Depositing organization: Whitehead Institute for Biomedical Research. Publication: Absolute Quantification of Matrix Metabolites Reveals the Dynamics of Mitochondrial Metabolism. Chen WW, Freinkman E, Wang T, Birsoy K, Sabatini DM. Cell. 2016 Aug 25;166(5):1324-1337.e11. doi: 10.1016/j.cell.2016.07.040. PubMed 27565352.
Backbone
  Vector backbone: pMXs rtv-016
  Backbone manufacturer: Cell BioLabs
  Backbone size w/o insert (bp): 5600
  Total vector size (bp): 6600
  Modifications to backbone: All restriction sites are intact from original vector rtv-016: cloned insert into MCS with XhoI and NotI
  Vector type: Mammalian Expression, Retroviral
  Selectable markers: Blasticidin
Growth in bacteria
  Bacterial resistance: Ampicillin, 100 μg/mL
  Growth temperature: 30°C
  Growth strain: NEB Stable
  Copy number: Unknown
Gene/Insert
  Gene/Insert name: 3XFLAG-EGFP-OMP25
Terms and licenses: Academic/Nonprofit Terms; Industry Terms: Not Available to Industry
How to cite: pMXs-3XFLAG-EGFP-OMP25 was a gift from David Sabatini (Addgene plasmid # 83354 ; http://n2t.net/addgene:83354 ; RRID:Addgene_83354)
